Addgene plasmid #84141: pFGC5941-PacI-ath-STTM773a/b
Purpose: target miRNA773a/b for destruction in Arabidopsis thaliana
Depositing lab: Guiliang Tang. Depositing organization: Michigan Technological University. Publication: Construction of short tandem target mimic (STTM) to block the functions of plant and animal microRNAs. Tang G, Yan J, Gu Y, Qiao M, Fan R, Mao Y, Tang X. Methods. 2012 Oct;58(2):118-25. doi: 10.1016/j.ymeth.2012.10.006. Epub 2012 Oct 23. PubMed 23098881.
Backbone
  Vector backbone: pFGC5941-PacI
  Backbone manufacturer: Guiliang Tang (Addgene plasmid # 44182)
  Backbone size w/o insert (bp): 8608
  Vector type: Plant Expression
  Selectable markers: Basta
Growth in bacteria
  Bacterial resistance: Chloramphenicol and Kanamycin, 25 & 50 μg/mL
  Growth temperature: 37°C
  Growth strain: DH5alpha
  Copy number: High Copy
Gene/Insert
  Gene/Insert name: STTM773a/b
  Species: A. thaliana (mustard weed)
  Insert size (bp): 2846
  Promoter: 2x35S
  Cloning method: Restriction Enzyme; 5′ cloning site PacI (not destroyed); 3′ cloning site PacI (not destroyed)
  Sequencing primers: 5′ CACTATCCTTCGCAAGACCCTTCC; 3′ CAACACATGAGCGAAACCCTATAA
Terms and licenses: Academic/Nonprofit Terms; Industry Terms: Not Available to Industry
Depositor comments: The insert within this plasmid contains a 2x35S promoter, STTM, T35S and CmR.
How to cite: pFGC5941-PacI-ath-STTM773a/b was a gift from Guiliang Tang (Addgene plasmid # 84141 ; http://n2t.net/addgene:84141 ; RRID:Addgene_84141)
