[The description below was written by a language model from this plasmid's Addgene catalogue record and pLannotate feature annotations shown in this document.]
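Description:
pFGC5941-PacI-ath-STTM773a/b is a plant expression binary vector for Agrobacterium-mediated transformation of Arabidopsis thaliana, built on the pFGC5941-PacI backbone. Its purpose is to knock down miR773a/b using a short tandem target mimic (STTM), a non-coding transcript carrying tandem mimic binding sites for the miRNA, which, according to the record, targets it for destruction. The backbone has the usual binary-vector arrangement. A high-copy ColE1/pUC-type origin with a bom site supports replication in E. coli. The pVS1 oriV, RepA and StaA functions provide replication and stable maintenance in Agrobacterium, and a kanamycin resistance gene (aphA-3) lies outside the T-DNA for bacterial selection.

Nopaline-type left and right border repeats define the T-DNA. It carries a bar (phosphinothricin acetyltransferase) gene between the mannopine synthase promoter and terminator, giving Basta/glufosinate selection of transformed plants. The roughly 2.8 kb insert was cloned as a PacI fragment, and both sites were retained. The depositor describes it as containing a 2x35S promoter, the STTM, a 35S terminator and a chloramphenicol resistance gene. The annotation is consistent with this: a partial 35S copy sits at the end of the circular record, immediately ahead of a full CaMV 35S promoter, followed by an unannotated stretch where the STTM presumably lies, then the CaMV poly(A) signal. The CmR cassette, along with T7 and SP6 promoters and ori fragments apparently carried over from an intermediate cloning vector, allows dual chloramphenicol plus kanamycin selection of recombinants in E. coli. An OCS terminator and a lacZα fragment remain from the parental vector. The STTM element itself is not annotated in the feature table.
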