Features (pLannotate 1.2.2; 27 found; start..end, strand, type, name):
      1..346     +  promoter       CaMV 35S promoter: strong constitutive promoter from cauliflower mosaic virus
    298..344     +  promoter       minimal CaMV 35S promoter: minimal 35S promoter from cauliflower mosaic virus
    507..683     +  polyA_signal   CaMV poly(A) signal: cauliflower mosaic virus polyadenylation signal
   1245..1263    -  promoter       SP6 promoter: promoter for bacteriophage SP6 RNA polymerase
   1328..1987    -  CDS            CmR: chloramphenicol acetyltransferase; cat; confers resistance to chloramphenicol
   1988..2024    -  promoter       cat promoter (fragment): promoter of the E. coli cat gene encoding chloramphenicol acetyltransferase
   2024..2052    -  promoter       tet promoter: E. coli promoter for tetracycline efflux protein gene
   2114..2282    -  rep_origin     ori (fragment): high-copy-number ColE1/pMB1/pBR322/pUC origin of replication
   2327..2707    +  promoter       MAS promoter: mannopine synthase promoter (Velten et al., 1984)
   2713..3261    +  CDS            bar: PAT_STRHY - Experimental evidence at protein level: Swiss-Prot protein existence level 1. Inactivates phosphinothricin (PPT) by transfer of an acetyl group from acetyl CoA. Can also acetylate demethylphosphinothricin but not PTT or glutamate. This enzyme is an effector of phosphinothricin tripeptide (PTT or bialaphos) resistance. From Streptomyces hygroscopicus. Introduced by genetic manipulation and expressed in glufosinate-tolerant maize by Dekalb Genetics.
   3274..3526    +  terminator     MAS terminator: mannopine synthase terminator
   3612..3636    -  misc_feature   LB T-DNA repeat: left border repeat from nopaline C58 T-DNA
   4061..4855    +  CDS            KanR: aminoglycoside phosphotransferase; aphA-3; confers resistance to kanamycin
   4942..5530    +  rep_origin     ori: high-copy-number ColE1/pMB1/pBR322/pUC origin of replication
   5716..5856    -  misc_feature   bom: basis of mobility region from pBR322
   5958..5997    -  CDS            rop (fragment): Rop protein, which maintains plasmids at low copy number; rop
   6200..6394    -  rep_origin     pVS1 oriV: origin of replication for the Pseudomonas plasmid pVS1 (Heeb et al., 2000)
   6460..7533    -  CDS            pVS1 RepA: replication protein from the Pseudomonas plasmid pVS1 (Heeb et al., 2000)
   7962..8591    -  CDS            pVS1 StaA: stability protein from the Pseudomonas plasmid pVS1 (Heeb et al., 2000)
   9151..9552    -  CDS            Y4CG_SINFN (fragment): Protein inferred from homology: Swiss-Prot protein existence level 3. From Sinorhizobium fredii (strain NBRC 101917 / NGR234).
   9892..9916    -  misc_feature   RB T-DNA repeat: right border repeat from nopaline C58 T-DNA
   9982..10136   -  CDS            lacZα (fragment): LacZα fragment of β-galactosidase; lacZ fragment
  10139..10159   -  misc_feature   MCS (fragment): pUC18/19 multiple cloning site
  10160..10867   -  terminator     OCS terminator: octopine synthase terminator
  10900..10941   -  rep_origin     ori (fragment): high-copy-number ColE1/pMB1/pBR322/pUC origin of replication
  11046..11064   +  promoter       T7 promoter: promoter for bacteriophage T7 RNA polymerase
  11133..11421   +  promoter       CaMV 35S promoter (fragment): strong constitutive promoter from cauliflower mosaic virus
>Addgene plasmid #84141 | pFGC5941-PacI-ath-STTM773a/b | addgene full sequence | sequence record 167316 | Addgene NGS Result
TGAGACTTTTCAACAAAGGGTAATTTCGGGAAACCTCCTCGGATTCCATTGCCCAGCTATCTGTCACCTC
ATCGAAAGGACAGTAGAAAAGGAAGGTGGCTCCTACAAATGCCATCATTGCGATAAAGGAAAGGCTATCA
TTCAAGATGCCTCTGCCGACAGTGGTCCCAAAGATGGACCCCCACCCACGAGGAGCATCGTGGAAAAAGA
AGACGTTCCGACCACGTCTTCAAAGCAAGTGGATTGATGTGACATCTCCACTGACATAAGGGATGACGCA
CAACCCCACTATCCTTCGCAAGACCCTTCCTCTATATAAGGAAGTTCATTTCATTTGGAGAGGACAGCCC
AAGCTTGAGACAAAAGCCTATGGAAGCAAAGTTGTTGTTGTTATGGTCTAATTTAAATATGGTCTAAAGA
AGAAGAATGAGACAAAAGCCTATGGAATCAAAGAATTCGGTACGCTGAAATCACCAGTCTCTCTCTACAA
ATCTATCTCTCTCTATTTTCTCCATAAATAATGTGTGAGTAGTTTCCCGATAAGGGAAATTAGGGTTCTT
ATAGGGTTTCGCTCATGTGTTGAGCATATAAGAAACCCTTAGTATGTATTTGTATTTGTAAAATACTTCT
ATCAATAAAATTTCTAATTCCTAAAACCAAAATCCAGTACTAAAATCCAGATCTCCTAAAGTCCCTATAG
ATCTTTGTCGTGGATATAAACCAGACACGAGACGACTAGACCTGGAGCCCAGACGCCGTTCGAAGCTAGA
AGTACCGCTTAGGCAGGAGGCCGTTAGGGAAAAGATGCTAAGGCAGGGTTGGTTACGTTGACTCCCCCGT
AGGTTTGGTTTAAATATGATGAAGTGGACGGAAGGAAGGAGGAAGACAAGGAAGGATAAGGTTGCAGGCC
CTGTGCAAGGTAAGAAGATGGAAATTTGATAGAGGTACGCTACTATACTTATACTATACGCTAAGGGAAT
GATTGTATTTATACCCTATACCCCCTAATAACCCCTTATCAATTTAAGAAATAATCCGCATAAGCCCCCG
CTTAAAAATTGGTATCAGAGCCATGAATAGGTCTATGACCAAAACTCAAGAGGATAAAACCTCACCAAAA
TACGAAAGAGTCCTTAACTCTAAAGATAAAAGATCTTTCAAGACCAAAACTAGTTCCCTCACACCGGTGA
CGGGGATCGCATGCGACCTCTAGACCATCACATTGGAGCTTCAGCTGCTCGAGTTCTATAGTGTCACCTA
AATCGTATGTGTATGATACATAAGGTTATGTATTAATTGTAGCCGCGTTCTTACGTCGACGTACCAATTA
CGCCCCGCCCTGTCACTCATCGCAGTACTGTTGTAATTCATTAAGCATTCTGCCGACATGGAAGCCATCA
CAAACGGCATGATGAACCTGAATCGCCAGCGGCATCAGCACCTTGTCGCCTTGCGTATAATATTTGCCCA
TGGTGAAAACGGGGGCGAAGAAGTTGTCCATATCGGCCACGTTTAAATCAAAACTGGTGAAACTCACCCA
GGGATTGGCTGAGACGAAAAACATATTCTCAATAAACCCTTTAGGGAAATAGGCCAGGTTTTCACCGTAA
CACGCCACATCTTGCGAATATATGTGTAGAAACTGCCGGAAATCGTCGTGGTATTCACTCCAGAGCGATG
AAAACGTTTCAGTTTGCTCATGGAAAACGGTGTAACAAGGGTGAACACTATCCCATATTACCAGCTCACC
GTCTTTCATTGCCATACGGAACTCCGGATGAGCATTCATCAGGCGGGCAAGAATGTGAATAAAGGCCGGA
TAAAACTTGTGCTTATTTTTCTTTACGGTCTTTAAAAAGGCCGTAATATCCAGCTGAACGGTCTGGTTAT
AGGTACATTGAGCAACTGACTGAAATGCCTCAAAATGTTCTTTACGATGCCATTGGGATATATCAACGGT
GGTATATCCAGTGATTTCTTTCTCCATTTTAGCTTCCTTAGCTCCTGAAAATCTCGATAACTCATTAAAG
CTTATCGATGATAAGCTGTCAAACATGAGAATTTAGCCCGCCTAATGTGCGGGCTTTTTGTTGTGATCCG
CGTTGCTGGCGTTTTTCCATAGGCTCCGCCCCCCTGACGAGCATCACAAAAATCGACGCTCAAGTCAGAG
GTGGCGAAACCCGACAGGACTATAAAGATACCAGGCGTTTCCCCCCTGGAAGCTCCCTCGTGCGCTCTCC
TGTTCCGACCCTGCCGCTTACCGGATACCTGTCCGCCTTTCTTAATTAACTCTCTAGACTCACCTAGGAT
CCATGAATTCTGAGATTTTTCAAATCAGTGCGCAAGACGTGACGTAAGTATCCGAGTCAGTTTTTATTTT
TCTACTAATTTGGTCGTTTATTTCGGCGTGTAGGACATGGCAACCGGGCCTGAATTTCGCGGGTATTCTG
TTTCTATTCCAACTTTTTCTTGATCCGCAGCCATTAACGACTTTTGAATAGATACGCTGACACGCCAAGC
CTCGCTAGTCAAAAGTGTACCAAACAACGCTTTACAGCAAGAACGGAATGCGCGTGACGCTCGCGGTGAC
GCCATTTCGCCTTTTCAGAAATGGATAAATAGCCTTGCTTCCTATTATATCTTCCCAAATTACCAATACA
TTACACTAGCATCTGAATTTCATAACCAATCTCGATACACCAAATCGAATCGATGAGCCCAGAACGACGC
CCGGCCGACATCCGCCGTGCCACCGAGGCGGACATGCCGGCGGTCTGCACCATCGTCAACCACTACATCG
AGACAAGCACGGTCAACTTCCGTACCGAGCCGCAGGAACCGCAGGAGTGGACGGACGACCTCGTCCGTCT
GCGGGAGCGCTATCCCTGGCTCGTCGCCGAGGTGGACGGCGAGGTCGCCGGCATCGCCTACGCGGGCCCC
TGGAAGGCACGCAACGCCTACGACTGGACGGCCGAGTCGACCGTGTACGTCTCCCCCCGCCACCAGCGGA
CGGGACTGGGCTCCACGCTCTACACCCACCTGCTGAAGTCCCTGGAGGCACAGGGCTTCAAGAGCGTGGT
CGCTGTCATCGGGCTGCCCAACGACCCGAGCGTGCGCATGCACGAGGCGCTCGGATATGCCCCCCGCGGC
ATGCTGCGGGCGGCCGGCTTCAAGCACGGGAACTGGCATGACGTGGGTTTCTGGCAGCTGGACTTCAGCC
TGCCGGTACCGCCCCGTCCGGTCCTGCCCGTCACCGAGATTTGACTGCAGAATCTTGGACTCCCATGTTG
GCAAAGGCAACCAAACAAACAATGAATGATCCGCTCCTGCATATGGGGCGGTTTGAGTATTTCAACTGCC
ATTTGGGCTGAATTGAAGACATGCTCCTGTCAGAAATTCCGTGATCTTACTCAATATTCAGTAATCTCGG
CCAATATCCTAAATGTGCGTGGCTTTATCTGTCTTTGTATTGTTTCATCAATTCATGTAACGTTTGCTTT
TCTTATGAATTTTCAAATAAATTATCAGATCCGAGCTCGAATTAATTCGGCGTTAATTCAGTACATTAAA
AACGTCCGCAATGTGTTATTAAGTTGTCTAAGCGTCAATTTGTTTACACCACAATATATCCTGCCACCAG
CCAGCCAACAGCTCCCCGACCGGCAGCTCGGCACAAAATCACCACTCGATACAGGCAGCCCATCAGTCCG
GGACGGCGTCAGCGGGAGAGCCGTTGTAAGGCGGCAGACTTTGCTCATGTTACCGATGCTATTCGGAAGA
ACGGCAACTAAGCTGCCGGGTTTGAAACACGGATGATCTCGCGGAGGGTAGCATGTTGATTGTAACGATG
ACAGAGCGTTGCTGCCTGTGATCACCGCGGTTTCAAAATCGGCTCCGTCGATACTATGTTATACGCCAAC
TTTGAAAACAACTTTGAAAAAGCTGTTTTCTGGTATTTAAGGTTTTAGAATGCAAGGAACAGTGAATTGG
AGTTCGTCTTGTTATAATTAGCTTCTTGGGGTATCTTTAAATACTGTAGAAAAGAGGAAGGAAATAATAA
ATGGCTAAAATGAGAATATCACCGGAATTGAAAAAACTGATCGAAAAATACCGCTGCGTAAAAGATACGG
AAGGAATGTCTCCTGCTAAGGTATATAAGCTGGTGGGAGAAAATGAAAACCTATATTTAAAAATGACGGA
CAGCCGGTATAAAGGGACCACCTATGATGTGGAACGGGAAAAGGACATGATGCTATGGCTGGAAGGAAAG
CTGCCTGTTCCAAAGGTCCTGCACTTTGAACGGCATGATGGCTGGAGCAATCTGCTCATGAGTGAGGCCG
ATGGCGTCCTTTGCTCGGAAGAGTATGAAGATGAACAAAGCCCTGAAAAGATTATCGAGCTGTATGCGGA
GTGCATCAGGCTCTTTCACTCCATCGACATATCGGATTGTCCCTATACGAATAGCTTAGACAGCCGCTTA
GCCGAATTGGATTACTTACTGAATAACGATCTGGCCGATGTGGATTGCGAAAACTGGGAAGAAGACACTC
CATTTAAAGATCCGCGCGAGCTGTATGATTTTTTAAAGACGGAAAAGCCCGAAGAGGAACTTGTCTTTTC
CCACGGCGACCTGGGAGACAGCAACATCTTTGTGAAAGATGGCAAAGTAAGTGGCTTTATTGATCTTGGG
AGAAGCGGCAGGGCGGACAAGTGGTATGACATTGCCTTCTGCGTCCGGTCGATCAGGGAGGATATCGGGG
AAGAACAGTATGTCGAGCTATTTTTTGACTTACTGGGGATCAAGCCTGATTGGGAGAAAATAAAATATTA
TATTTTACTGGATGAATTGTTTTAGTACCTAGAATGCATGACCAAAATCCCTTAACGTGAGTTTTCGTTC
CACTGAGCGTCAGACCCCGTAGAAAAGATCAAAGGATCTTCTTGAGATCCTTTTTTTCTGCGCGTAATCT
GCTGCTTGCAAACAAAAAAACCACCGCTACCAGCGGTGGTTTGTTTGCCGGATCAAGAGCTACCAACTCT
TTTTCCGAAGGTAACTGGCTTCAGCAGAGCGCAGATACCAAATACTGTCCTTCTAGTGTAGCCGTAGTTA
GGCCACCACTTCAAGAACTCTGTAGCACCGCCTACATACCTCGCTCTGCTAATCCTGTTACCAGTGGCTG
CTGCCAGTGGCGATAAGTCGTGTCTTACCGGGTTGGACTCAAGACGATAGTTACCGGATAAGGCGCAGCG
GTCGGGCTGAACGGGGGGTTCGTGCACACAGCCCAGCTTGGAGCGAACGACCTACACCGAACTGAGATAC
CTACAGCGTGAGCTATGAGAAAGCGCCACGCTTCCCGAAGGGAGAAAGGCGGACAGGTATCCGGTAAGCG
GCAGGGTCGGAACAGGAGAGCGCACGAGGGAGCTTCCAGGGGGAAACGCCTGGTATCTTTATAGTCCTGT
CGGGTTTCGCCACCTCTGACTTGAGCGTCGATTTTTGTGATGCTCGTCAGGGGGGCGGAGCCTATGGAAA
AACGCCAGCAACGCGGCCTTTTTACGGTTCCTGGCCTTTTGCTGGCCTTTTGCTCACATGTTCTTTCCTG
CGTTATCCCCTGATTCTGTGGATAACCGTATTACCGCCTTTGAGTGAGCTGATACCGCTCGCCGCAGCCG
AACGACCGAGCGCAGCGAGTCAGTGAGCGAGGAAGCGGAAGAGCGCCTGATGCGGTATTTTCTCCTTACG
CATCTGTGCGGTATTTCACACCGCATATGGTGCACTCTCAGTACAATCTGCTCTGATGCCGCATAGTTAA
GCCAGTATACACTCCGCTATCGCTACGTGACTGGGTCATGGCTGCGCCCCGACACCCGCCAACACCCGCT
GACGCGCCCTGACGGGCTTGTCTGCTCCCGGCATCCGCTTACAGACAAGCTGTGACCGTCTCCGGGAGCT
GCATGTGTCAGAGGTTTTCACCGTCATCACCGAAACGCGCGAGGCAGGGTGCCTTGATGTGGGCGCCGGC
GGTCGAGTGGCGACGGCGCGGCTTGTCCGCGCCCTGGTAGATTGCCTGGCCGTAGGCCAGCCATTTTTGA
GCGGCCAGCGGCCGCGATAGGCCGACGCGAAGCGGCGGGGCGTAGGGAGCGCAGCGACCGAAGGGTAGGC
GCTTTTTGCAGCTCTTCGGCTGTGCGCTGGCCAGACAGTTATGCACAGGCCAGGCGGGTTTTAAGAGTTT
TAATAAGTTTTAAAGAGTTTTAGGCGGAAAAATCGCCTTTTTTCTCTTTTATATCAGTCACTTACATGTG
TGACCGGTTCCCAATGTACGGCTTTGGGTTCCCAATGTACGGGTTCCGGTTCCCAATGTACGGCTTTGGG
TTCCCAATGTACGTGCTATCCACAGGAAAGAGACCTTTTCGACCTTTTTCCCCTGCTAGGGCAATTTGCC
CTAGCATCTGCTCCGTACATTAGGAACCGGCGGATGCTTCGCCCTCGATCAGGTTGCGGTAGCGCATGAC
TAGGATCGGGCCAGCCTGCCCCGCCTCCTCCTTCAAATCGTACTCCGGCAGGTCATTTGACCCGATCAGC
TTGCGCACGGTGAAACAGAACTTCTTGAACTCTCCGGCGCTGCCACTGCGTTCGTAGATCGTCTTGAACA
ACCATCTGGCTTCTGCCTTGCCTGCGGCGCGGCGTGCCAGGCGGTAGAGAAAACGGCCGATGCCGGGATC
GATCAAAAAGTAATCGGGGTGAACCGTCAGCACGTCCGGGTTCTTGCCTTCTGTGATCTCGCGGTACATC
CAATCAGCTAGCTCGATCTCGATGTACTCCGGCCGCCCGGTTTCGCTCTTTACGATCTTGTAGCGGCTAA
TCAAGGCTTCACCCTCGGATACCGTCACCAGGCGGCCGTTCTTGGCCTTCTTCGTACGCTGCATGGCAAC
GTGCGTGGTGTTTAACCGAATGCAGGTTTCTACCAGGTCGTCTTTCTGCTTTCCGCCATCGGCTCGCCGG
CAGAACTTGAGTACGTCCGCAACGTGTGGACGGAACACGCGGCCGGGCTTGTCTCCCTTCCCTTCCCGGT
ATCGGTTCATGGATTCGGTTAGATGGGAAACCGCCATCAGTACCAGGTCGTAATCCCACACACTGGCCAT
GCCGGCCGGCCCTGCGGAAACCTCTACGTGCCCGTCTGGAAGCTCGTAGCGGATCACCTCGCCAGCTCGT
CGGTCACGCTTCGACAGACGGAAAACGGCCACGTCCATGATGCTGCGACTATCGCGGGTGCCCACGTCAT
AGAGCATCGGAACGAAAAAATCTGGTTGCTCGTCGCCCTTGGGCGGCTTCCTAATCGACGGCGCACCGGC
TGCCGGCGGTTGCCGGGATTCTTTGCGGATTCGATCAGCGGCCGCTTGCCACGATTCACCGGGGCGTGCT
TCTGCCTCGATGCGTTGCCGCTGGGCGGCCTGCGCGGCCTTCAACTTCTCCACCAGGTCATCACCCAGCG
CCGCGCCGATTTGTACCGGGCCGGATGGTTTGCGACCGCTCACGCCGATTCCTCGGGCTTGGGGGTTCCA
GTGCCATTGCAGGGCCGGCAGGCAACCCAGCCGCTTACGCCTGGCCAACCGCCCGTTCCTCCACACATGG
GGCATTCCACGGCGTCGGTGCCTGGTTGTTCTTGATTTTCCATGCCGCCTCCTTTAGCCGCTAAAATTCA
TCTACTCATTTATTCATTTGCTCATTTACTCTGGTAGCTGCGCGATGTATTCAGATAGCAGCTCGGTAAT
GGTCTTGCCTTGGCGTACCGCGTACATCTTCAGCTTGGTGTGATCCTCCGCCGGCAACTGAAAGTTGACC
CGCTTCATGGCTGGCGTGTCTGCCAGGCTGGCCAACGTTGCAGCCTTGCTGCTGCGTGCGCTCGGACGGC
CGGCACTTAGCGTGTTTGTGCTTTTGCTCATTTTCTCTTTACCTCATTAACTCAAATGAGTTTTGATTTA
ATTTCAGCGGCCAGCGCCTGGACCTCGCGGGCAGCGTCGCCCTCGGGTTCTGATTCAAGAACGGTTGTGC
CGGCGGCGGCAGTGCCTGGGTAGCTCACGCGCTGCGTGATACGGGACTCAAGAATGGGCAGCTCGTACCC
GGCCAGCGCCTCGGCAACCTCACCGCCGATGCGCGTGCCTTTGATCGCCCGCGACACGACAAAGGCCGCT
TGTAGCCTTCCATCCGTGACCTCAATGCGCTGCTTAACCAGCTCCACCAGGTCGGCGGTGGCCCATATGT
CGTAAGGGCTTGGCTGCACCGGAATCAGCACGAAGTCGGCTGCCTTGATCGCGGACACAGCCAAGTCCGC
CGCCTGGGGCGCTCCGTCGATCACTACGAAGTCGCGCCGGCCGATGGCCTTCACGTCGCGGTCAATCGTC
GGGCGGTCGATGCCGACAACGGTTAGCGGTTGATCTTCCCGCACGGCCGCCCAATCGCGGGCACTGCCCT
GGGGATCGGAATCGACTAACAGAACATCGGCCCCGGCGAGTTGCAGGGCGCGGGCTAGATGGGTTGCGAT
GGTCGTCTTGCCTGACCCGCCTTTCTGGTTAAGTACAGCGATAACCTTCATGCGTTCCCCTTGCGTATTT
GTTTATTTACTCATCGCATCATATACGCAGCGACCGCATGACGCAAGCTGTTTTACTCAAATACACATCA
CCTTTTTAGACGGCGGCGCTCGGTTTCTTCAGCGGCCAAGCTGGCCGGCCAGGCCGCCAGCTTGGCATCA
GACAAACCGGCCAGGATTTCATGCAGCCGCACGGTTGAGACGTGCGCGGGCGGCTCGAACACGTACCCGG
CCGCGATCATCTCCGCCTCGATCTCTTCGGTAATGAAAAACGGTTCGTCCTGGCCGTCCTGGTGCGGTTT
CATGCTTGTTCCTCTTGGCGTTCATTCTCGGCGGCCGCCAGGGCGTCGGCCTCGGTCAATGCGTCCTCAC
GGAAGGCACCGCGCCGCCTGGCCTCGGTGGGCGTCACTTCCTCGCTGCGCTCAAGTGCGCGGTACAGGGT
CGAGCGATGCACGCCAAGCAGTGCAGCCGCCTCTTTCACGGTGCGGCCTTCCTGGTCGATCAGCTCGCGG
GCGTGCGCGATCTGTGCCGGGGTGAGGGTAGGGCGGGGGCCAAACTTCACGCCTCGGGCCTTGGCGGCCT
CGCGCCCGCTCCGGGTGCGGTCGATGATTAGGGAACGCTCGAACTCGGCAATGCCGGCGAACACGGTCAA
CACCATGCGGCCGGCCGGCGTGGTGGTGTCGGCCCACGGCTCTGCCAGGCTACGCAGGCCCGCGCCGGCC
TCCTGGATGCGCTCGGCAATGTCCAGTAGGTCGCGGGTGCTGCGGGCCAGGCGGTCTAGCCTGGTCACTG
TCACAACGTCGCCAGGGCGTAGGTGGTCAAGCATCCTGGCCAGCTCCGGGCGGTCGCGCCTGGTGCCGGT
GATCTTCTCGGAAAACAGCTTGGTGCAGCCGGCCGCGTGCAGTTCGGCCCGTTGGTTGGTCAAGTCCTGG
TCGTCGGTGCTGACGCGGGCATAGCCCAGCAGGCCAGCGGCGGCGCTCTTGTTCATGGCGTAATGTCTCC
GGTTCTAGTCGCAAGTATTCTACTTTATGCGACTAAAACACGCGACAAGAAAACGCCAGGAAAAGGGCAG
GGCGGCAGCCTGTCGCGTAACTTAGGACTTGTGCGACATGTCGTTTTCAGAAGACGGCTGCACTGAACGT
CAGAAGCCGACTGCACTATAGCAGCGGAGGGGTTGGATCAAAGTACTTTGATCCCGAGGGGAACCCTGTG
GTTGGCATGCACATACAAATGGACGAACGGATAAACCTTTTCACGCCCTTTTAAATATCCGATTATTCTA
ATAAACGCTCTTTTCTCTTAGGTTTACCCGCCAATATATCCTGTCAAACACTGATAGTTTAAACTGAAGG
CGGGAAACGACAATCTGATCCAAGCTCAAGCTGCTCTAGCATTCGCCATTCAGGCTGCGCAACTGTTGGG
AAGGGCGATCGGTGCGGGCCTCTTCGCTATTACGCCAGCTGGCGAAAGGGGGATGTGCTGCAAGGCGATT
AAGTTGGGTAACGCCAGGGTTTTCCCAGTCACGACGTTGTAAAACGACGGCCAGTGCCAAGCTTGCATGC
CTGCAGGTCCTGCTGAGCCTCGACATGTTGTCGCAAAATTCGCCCTGGACCCGCCCAACGATTTGTCGTC
ACTGTCAAGGTTTGACCTGCACTTCATTTGGGGCCCACATACACCAAAAAAATGCTGCATAATTCTCGGG
GCAGCAAGTCGGTTACCCGGCCGCCGTGCTGGACCGGGTTGAATGGTGCCCGTAACTTTCGGTAGAGCGG
ACGGCCAATACTCAACTTCAAGGAATCTCACCCATGCGCGCCGGCGGGGAACCGGAGTTCCCTTCAGTGA
GCGTTATTAGTTCGCCGCTCGGTGTGTCGTAGATACTAGCCCCTGGGGCACTTTTGAAATTTGAATAAGA
TTTATGTAATCAGTCTTTTAGGTTTGACCGGTTCTGCCGCTTTTTTTAAAATTGGATTTGTAATAATAAA
ACGCAATTGTTTGTTATTGTGGCGCTCTATCATAGATGTCGCTATAAACCTATTCAGCACAATATATTGT
TTTCATTTTAATATTGTACATATAAGTAGTAGGGTACAATCAGTAAATTGAACGGAGAATATTATTCATA
AAAATACGATAGTAACGGGTGATATATTCATTAGAATGAACCGAAACCGGCGGTAAGGATCTGAGCTACA
CATGCTCAGGTTTTTTACAACGTGCACAACAGAATTGAAAGCAAATATCATGCGATCATAGGCGTCTCGC
ATATCTCATTAAAGCAGGACTCTAGGGACTAGTCCCGGGTCTTAATTAAGTTTGCAAGCAGCAGATTACG
CGCAGAAAAAAAGGATCTCAAGGAGATCCTTTGGATCACAAAAAAAAAGCCCGCTCATTAGGCGGGTTAA
ATTCCCGGGTACTGCAGCCGATTCATTAATGCAGGTTAACCTGGCTTATCGAAATTAATACGACTCACTA
TAGGGAGACCGGCAGATCTGATCCCTACTCCAAAAATGTCAAAGATACAGTCTCAGAAGACCAAAGGGCT
ATTGAGACTTTTCAACAAAGGGTAATTTCGGGAAACCTCCTCGGGTTCCATTGCCCAGCTATCTGTCACT
TCATCGAAAGGACAGTGGAAAAGGAAGGTGGCTCCTACAAATGCCATCATTGCGATAAAGGAAAGGCTAT
CATTCAAGATGCCTCTGCCGACAGTGGTCCCAAAGATGGACCCCCACCCACGAGGAGCATCGTGGGAAAA
GAAGACGTTCCAACCACGTCTTCAAAGCAAGTGGATTGATGTGACATCTCCACTGACGTAAGGGATGACG
CACAATCCCACCCCTACTCCAAAAATGTCAAAGATACTGTCTCAGAAGACCAAAGGGCTAT
