>Addgene plasmid #84141 | pFGC5941-PacI-ath-STTM773a/b | depositor partial sequence | sequence record 160697 | STTM
GAGACAAAAGCCTATGGAAGCAAAGTTGTTGTTGTTATGGTCTAATTTAAATATGGTCTAAAGAAGAAGA
ATGAGACAAAAGCCTATGGAATCAAA
